>Addgene plasmid #186865 | pTRE3G-rhesus macaque cGAS-HA | addgene full sequence | sequence record 366073 | Addgene NGS Result
GCCCATATATGGAGTTCCGCGTTACATAACTTACGGTAAATGGCCCGCCTGGCTGACCGCCCAACGACCC
CCGCCCATTGACGTCAATAATGACGTATGTTCCCATAGTAACGCCAATAGGGACTTTCCATTGACGTCAA
TGGGTGGAGTATTTACGGTAAACTGCCCACTTGGCAGTACATCAAGTGTATCATATGCCAAGTACGCCCC
CTATTGACGTCAATGACGGTAAATGGCCCGCCTGGCATTATGCCCAGTACATGACCTTATGGGACTTTCC
TACTTGGCAGTACATCTACGTATTAGTCATCGCTATTACCATGGTGATGCGGTTTTGGCAGTACATCAAT
GGGCGTGGATAGCGGTTTGACTCACGGGGATTTCCAAGTCTCCACCCCATTGACGTCAATGGGAGTTTGT
TTTGGCACCAAAATCAACGGGACTTTCCAAAATGTCGTAACAACTCCGCCCCATTGACGCAAATGGGCGG
TAGGCGTGTACGGTGGGAGGTCTATATAAGCAGAGCTCAATAAAAGAGCCCACAACCCCTCACTCGGCGC
GCCAGTCTTCCGATAGACTGCGTCGCCCGGGTACCCGTATTCCCAATAAAGCCTCTTGCTGTTTGCATCC
GAATCGTGGTCTCGCTGTTCCTTGGGAGGGTCTCCTCTGAGTGATTGACTACCCACGACGGGGGTCTTTC
ATTTGGGGGCTCGTCCGGGATTTGGAGACCCCTGCCCAGGGACCACCGACCCACCACCGGGAGGTAAGCT
GGCCAGCAACTTATCTGTGTCTGTCCGATTGTCTAGTGTCTATGTTTGATGTTATGCGCCTGCGTCTGTA
CTAGTTAGCTAACTAGCTCTGTATCTGGCGGACCCGTGGTGGAACTGACGAGTTCTGAACACCCGGCCGC
AACCCTGGGAGACGTCCCAGGGACTTTGGGGGCCGTTTTTGTGGCCCGACCTGAGGAAGGGAGTCGATGT
GGAATCCGACCCCGTCAGGATATGTGGTTCTGGTAGGAGACGAGAACCTAAAACAGTTCCCGCCTCCGTC
TGAATTTTTGCTTTCGGTTTGGAACCGAAGCCGCGCGTCTTGTCTGCTGCAGCGCTGCAGCATCGTTCTG
TGTTGTCTCTGTCTGACTGTGTTTCTGTATTTGTCTGAAAATTAGGGCCAGACTGTTACCACTCCCTTAA
GTTTGACCTTAGGTCACTGGAAAGATGTCGAGCGGATCGCTCACAACCAGTCGGTAGATGTCAAGAAGAG
ACGTTGGGTTACCTTCTGCTCTGCAGAATGGCCAACCTTTAACGTCGGATGGCCGCGAGACGGCACCTTT
AACCGAGACCTCATCACCCAGGTTAAGATCAAGGTCTTTTCACCTGGCCCGCATGGACACCCAGACCAGG
TCCCCTACATCGTGACCTGGGAAGCCTTGGCTTTTGACCCCCCTCCCTGGGTCAAGCCCTTTGTACACCC
TAAGCCTCCGCCTCCTCTTCCTCCATCCGCCCCGTCTCTCCCCCTTGAACCTCCTCGTTCGACCCCGCCT
CGATCCTCCCTTTATCCAGCCCTCACTCCTTCTCTAGGCGCCGGAATTGAAGATCTCGATGAGGCCCTTT
CGTCTTCACTCGAGTTTACTCCCTATCAGTGATAGAGAACGTATGAAGAGTTTACTCCCTATCAGTGATA
GAGAACGTATGCAGACTTTACTCCCTATCAGTGATAGAGAACGTATAAGGAGTTTACTCCCTATCAGTGA
TAGAGAACGTATGACCAGTTTACTCCCTATCAGTGATAGAGAACGTATCTACAGTTTACTCCCTATCAGT
GATAGAGAACGTATATCCAGTTTACTCCCTATCAGTGATAGAGAACGTATGTCGAGGTAGGCGTGTACGG
TGGGCGCCTATAAAAGCAGAGCTCGTTTAGTGAACCGTCAGATCGCCTGGAGCAATTCCACAACACTTTT
GTCTTATACTTGGATCCGCCACCATGCAGCCTCGGCAAGGAAAGGCCACGCGGAGAGCTTCCGAGGCCGG
AGCCACTGTCCCCGAGGCTTCCGCGCGGAGTGCCAGGGGGGCCCGGACCGACCGCAACGAGTCTCCGGCT
GCCCCCGAAGCCGCCCTGCCCGAGGCGGGAAAGTTCGGCCCCGCCAGGAAGCCGGGATCCGGGCAGAAGA
AGAGCCCCCCGGACACCCAGGAGCGGTCGCCCGTCCGCGCAACTGGGGCCCGCGCTAAAAAGGCCCCTCA
GCGCGCCCAGGACGCGCGGCCCTCTGACTCCACCAGCGCCGCTGGGGCGGAGGGGCTGGAGCCTCCTGCG
GCTCGGGAACCGGCTGTTTCCAGGGCTGGTTCTCGCCGCCAGAGGGGCGCGCGCGGCTCTCCGAAGCCAA
GACCCCTGCCCGGGCCCCGGGACGTGCCCAACCCCGGCCTGCCGGTCTCGGTCCCCATTCTGGTACAGAG
GGATGCGGCGCCTGGGGCCAGGAAGCTCCGGGCGGTTTTGGAGAAGTTAAGGCTCAGCCACCAGGACATC
TCCAAGGCGGCGAAGGTGGTGAATGGGGTTGTGGGCCACCTGCTGCGCAGATTGAAGTGCGAGCCCGAGT
TCGGAGGCGTCGAGCAGCTGCACACCGGGAGCTACTACGAGCACGTGAAGATTTCTGCACCTAATGAATT
CGATGTCATGTTTAAACTGCAAGTCCCCAGAATTCAGCTAGAAGAATATTCTGACACTGGTGCATATTAC
TTTGTGAAATTTAAAAGAAATCCAGAAGGAAATCCTCTGAGCCTGTTTTTAGAAGATGAAATATTATCAG
CTTCTAAGATGCTGTCAAAGTTTAGGAAAATCATTAAGGAAGAAATTAACAACATTAAAGATGCAGATGT
CATCATGAAGAGGAAAAGACCAGGGAGCCCTGCTGTAACACTTCTTATTAATAAAGAAATATCTGTGGAT
ATAACCCTGGCTTTGGAATTAAAAACTAGCTGGCCTGCCAGCACCCAAGAAGGCCTGGCCATTAAAAACT
GGCTTTCAGCAAAAGTTAGGCAGCAACTAAGACTAAAGCCGTTTTACCTTGTACCCAAGCATGCAAAGGA
AGGAAATGGTTTCCAAGAGGAAACATGGCGGCTATCCTTCTCTCACATCGAAAAGGAAATTTTGAGCAAT
CATGGAAAATCTAAAACGTGCTGTGAAAACAAAGAAATGAAATGTTGCAGGAAAGATTGTTTAAAACTAA
TGAAATACCTTTTAGAACAGCTGAAAGAAAAGTTTAAAGACAAAAAACATCTGGATAAATTCTCTTCTTA
TCATGTGAAAACTGCCTTCTTTCACCTATGTACCGAGAACCCTCAAGACAGTCAGTGGGACCCCAAAGAC
CTGGGCCTCTGCTTTGATAACTGCGTGACATACTTTCTTGAGTGCCTCAGGACAGAACAACTTAAGAATT
ATTTTATTCCTGGATTCAATCTATTCTCTAGCAACTTAATTGACAAAACAAGTAAAGAATTTCTGTCAAA
GCAAATTGAATATGAAAGAAACAAGGAGTTTCCAGTTTTTGGTGAATTTTACCCATACGATGTTCCAGAT
TACGCTTGAGCGGCCGCGCCGGCGGGCCCGAATTCTACCGGGTAGGGGAGGCGCTTTTCCCAAGGCAGTC
TGGAGCATGCGCTTTAGCAGCCCCGCTGGGCACTTGGCGCTACACAAGTGGCCTCTGGCCTCGCACACAT
TCCACATCCACCGGTAGGCGCCAACCGGCTCCGTTCTTTGGTGGCCCCTTCGCGCCACCTTCTACTCCTC
CCCTAGTCAGGAAGTTCCCCCCCGCCCCGCAGCTCGCGTCGTGCAGGACGTGACAAATGGAAGTAGCACG
TCTCACTAGTCTCGTGCAGATGGACAGCACCGCTGAGCAATGGAAGCGGGTAGGCCTTTGGGGCAGCGGC
CAATAGCAGCTTTGCTCCTTCGCTTTCTGGGCTCAGAGGCTGGGAAGGGGTGGGTCCGGGGGCGGGCTCA
GGGGCGGGCTCAGGGGCGGGGCGGGCGCCCGAAGGTCCTCCGGAGGCCCGGCATTCTGCACGCTTCAAAA
GCGCACGTCTGCCGCGCTGTTCTCCTCTTCCTCATCTCCGGGCCTTTCGACCTGCAGCCCAAGCTTACCA
TGACCGAGTACAAGCCCACGGTGCGCCTCGCCACCCGCGACGACGTCCCCAGGGCCGTACGCACCCTCGC
CGCCGCGTTCGCCGACTACCCCGCCACGCGCCACACCGTCGATCCGGACCGCCACATCGAGCGGGTCACC
GAGCTGCAAGAACTCTTCCTCACGCGCGTCGGGCTCGACATCGGCAAGGTGTGGGTCGCGGACGACGGCG
CCGCGGTGGCGGTCTGGACCACGCCGGAGAGCGTCGAAGCGGGGGCGGTGTTCGCCGAGATCGGCCCGCG
CATGGCCGAGTTGAGCGGTTCCCGGCTGGCCGCGCAGCAACAGATGGAAGGCCTCCTGGCGCCGCACCGG
CCCAAGGAGCCCGCGTGGTTCCTGGCCACCGTCGGCGTCTCGCCCGACCACCAGGGCAAGGGTCTGGGCA
GCGCCGTCGTGCTCCCCGGAGTGGAGGCGGCCGAGCGCGCCGGGGTGCCCGCCTTCCTGGAGACCTCCGC
GCCCCGCAACCTCCCCTTCTACGAGCGGCTCGGCTTCACCGTCACCGCCGACGTCGAGGTGCCCGAAGGA
CCGCGCACCTGGTGCATGACCCGCAAGCCCGGTGCCTGACGCCCGCCCCACGACCCGCAGCGCCCGACCG
AAAGGAGCGCACGACCCCATGCATCGGCGTCTCGAGATATCAGTGGTCCAGGCTCTAGTTTTGACTCAAC
AATATCACCAGCTGAAGCCTATAGAGTACGAGCCATAGATAAAATAAAAGATTTTATTTAGTCTCCAGAA
AAAGGGGGGAATGAAAGACCCCACCTGTAGGTTTGGCAAGCTAGCTTAAGTAACGCCATTTTGCAAGGCA
TGGAAAAATACATAACTGAGAATAGAGAAGTTCAGATCAAGGTCAGGAACAGATGGAACAGGGTCGACCC
TAGAGAACCATCAGATGTTTCCAGGGTGCCCCAAGGACCTGAAATGACCCTGTGCCTTATTTGAACTAAC
CAATCAGTTCGCTTCTCGCTTCTGTTCGCGCGCTTCTGCTCCCCGAGCTCAATAAAAGAGCCCACAACCC
CTCACTCGGGGCGCCAGTCCTCCGATTGACTGAGTCGCCCGGGTACCCGTGTATCCAATAAACCCTCTTG
CAGTTGCATCCGACTTGTGGTCTCGCTGTTCCTTGGGAGGGTCTCCTCTGAGTGATTGACTACCCGTCAG
CGGGGGTCTTTCATTTGGGGGCTCGTCCGGGATCGGGAGACCCCTGCCCAGGGACCACCGACCCACCACC
GGGAGGTAAGCTGGCTGCCTCGCGCGTTTCGGTGATGACGGTGAAAACCTCTGACACATGCAGCTCCCGG
AGACGGTCACAGCTTGTCTGTAAGCGGATGCCGGGAGCAGACAAGCCCGTCAGGGCGCGTCAGCGGGTGT
TGGCGGGTGTCGGGGCGCAGCCATGACCCAGTCACGTAGCGATAGCGGAGTGTAGATCCGGCTGTGGAAT
GTGTGTCAGTTAGGGTGTGGAAAGTCCCCAGGCTCCCCAGCAGGCAGAAGTATGCAAAGCATGCATCTCA
ATTAGTCAGCAACCAGGTGTGGAAAGTCCCCAGGCTCCCCAGCAGGCAGAAGTATGCAAAGCATGCATCT
CAATTAGTCAGCAACCATAGTCCCGCCCCTAACTCCGCCCATCCCGCCCCTAACTCCGCCCAGTTCCGCC
CATTCTCCGCCCCATGGCTGACTAATTTTTTTTATTTATGCAGAGGCCGAGGCCGCCTCGGCCTCTGAGC
TATTCCAGAAGTAGTGAGGAGGCTTTTTTGGAGGCCTAGGCTTTTGCAAAAAGCTTACTGGCTTAACTAT
GCGGCATCAGAGCAGATTGTACTGAGAGTGCACCATATGCGGTGTGAAATACCGCACAGATGCGTAAGGA
GAAAATACCGCATCAGGCGCTCTTCCGCTTCCTCGCTCACTGACTCGCTGCGCTCGGTCGTTCGGCTGCG
GCGAGCGGTATCAGCTCACTCAAAGGCGGTAATACGGTTATCCACAGAATCAGGGGATAACGCAGGAAAG
AACATGTGAGCAAAAGGCCAGCAAAAGGCCAGGAACCGTAAAAAGGCCGCGTTGCTGGCGTTTTTCCATA
GGCTCCGCCCCCCTGACGAGCATCACAAAAATCGACGCTCAAGTCAGAGGTGGCGAAACCCGACAGGACT
ATAAAGATACCAGGCGTTTCCCCCTGGAAGCTCCCTCGTGCGCTCTCCTGTTCCGACCCTGCCGCTTACC
GGATACCTGTCCGCCTTTCTCCCTTCGGGAAGCGTGGCGCTTTCTCATAGCTCACGCTGTAGGTATCTCA
GTTCGGTGTAGGTCGTTCGCTCCAAGCTGGGCTGTGTGCACGAACCCCCCGTTCAGCCCGACCGCTGCGC
CTTATCCGGTAACTATCGTCTTGAGTCCAACCCGGTAAGACACGACTTATCGCCACTGGCAGCAGCCACT
GGTAACAGGATTAGCAGAGCGAGGTATGTAGGCGGTGCTACAGAGTTCTTGAAGTGGTGGCCTAACTACG
GCTACACTAGAAGGACAGTATTTGGTATCTGCGCTCTGCTGAAGCCAGTTACCTTCGGAAAAAGAGTTGG
TAGCTCTTGATCCGGCAAACAAACCACCGCTGGTAGCGGTGGTTTTTTTGTTTGCAAGCAGCAGATTACG
CGCAGAAAAAAAGGATCTCAAGAAGATCCTTTGATCTTTTCTACGGGGTCTGACGCTCAGTGGAACGAAA
ACTCACGTTAAGGGATTTTGGTCATGAGATTATCAAAAAGGATCTTCACCTAGATCCTTTTAAATTAAAA
ATGAAGTTTTAAATCAATCTAAAGTATATATGAGTAAACTTGGTCTGACAGTTACCAATGCTTAATCAGT
GAGGCACCTATCTCAGCGATCTGTCTATTTCGTTCATCCATAGTTGCCTGACTCCCCGTCGTGTAGATAA
CTACGATACGGGAGGGCTTACCATCTGGCCCCAGTGCTGCAATGATACCGCGAGACCCACGCTCACCGGC
TCCAGATTTATCAGCAATAAACCAGCCAGCCGGAAGGGCCGAGCGCAGAAGTGGTCCTGCAACTTTATCC
GCCTCCATCCAGTCTATTAATTGTTGCCGGGAAGCTAGAGTAAGTAGTTCGCCAGTTAATAGTTTGCGCA
ACGTTGTTGCCATTGCTGCAGGCATCGTGGTGTCACGCTCGTCGTTTGGTATGGCTTCATTCAGCTCCGG
TTCCCAACGATCAAGGCGAGTTACATGATCCCCCATGTTGTGCAAAAAAGCGGTTAGCTCCTTCGGTCCT
CCGATCGTTGTCAGAAGTAAGTTGGCCGCAGTGTTATCACTCATGGTTATGGCAGCACTGCATAATTCTC
TTACTGTCATGCCATCCGTAAGATGCTTTTCTGTGACTGGTGAGTACTCAACCAAGTCATTCTGAGAATA
GTGTATGCGGCGACCGAGTTGCTCTTGCCCGGCGTCAACACGGGATAATACCGCGCCACATAGCAGAACT
TTAAAAGTGCTCATCATTGGAAAACGTTCTTCGGGGCGAAAACTCTCAAGGATCTTACCGCTGTTGAGAT
CCAGTTCGATGTAACCCACTCGTGCACCCAACTGATCTTCAGCATCTTTTACTTTCACCAGCGTTTCTGG
GTGAGCAAAAACAGGAAGGCAAAATGCCGCAAAAAAGGGAATAAGGGCGACACGGAAATGTTGAATACTC
ATACTCTTCCTTTTTCAATATTATTGAAGCATTTATCAGGGTTATTGTCTCATGAGCGGATACATATTTG
AATGTATTTAGAAAAATAAACAAATAGGGGTTCCGCGCACATTTCCCCGAAAAGTGCCACCTGACGTCTA
AGAAACCATTATTATCATGACATTAACCTATAAAAATAGGCGTATCACGAGGCCCTTTCGTCTTCAAGAA
TTAGCTTGGCCATTGCATACGTTGTATCCATATCATAATATGTACATTTATATTGGCTCATGTCCAACAT
TACCGCCATGTTGACATTGATTATTGACTAGTTATTAATAGTAATCAATTACGGGGTCATTAGTTCATA
Features (pLannotate 1.2.2; 19 found; start..end, strand, type, name):
    324..527     +  promoter       CMV promoter: human cytomegalovirus (CMV) immediate early promoter
    528..703     +  LTR            5' LTR (truncated): truncated long terminal repeat from Moloney murine sarcoma virus
    825..1099    +  misc_feature   MESV Ψ (fragment): packaging signal of murine embryonic stem cell virus
   1166..1582    +  CDS            gag (truncated): truncated Moloney murine leukemia virus (MMLV) gag gene lacking the start codon
   1622..1971    +  promoter       TRE3GV promoter: 3rd-generation Tet-responsive promoter that can be activated by binding of Tet-On® 3G, optimized for retroviral and lentiviral vectors
   1984..3549    +  CDS            CGAS: CGAS_HUMAN - Also known as C6orf150 From Homo sapiens (Human).
   3550..3577    +  CDS            3xHA (fragment): three tandem HA epitope tags
   3610..4109    +  promoter       PGK promoter: mouse phosphoglycerate kinase 1 promoter
   4130..4729    +  CDS            PuroR: puromycin N-acetyltransferase; pac from Streptomyces alboniger; confers resistance to puromycin
   4796..4868    +  CDS            env (fragment): murine leukemia virus gPr80 envelope polyprotein precursor; env; proteolytically cleaved into gp70SU and p15TM subunits
   4910..5335    +  LTR            3' LTR (ΔU3): self-inactivating 3' long terminal repeat (LTR) from Moloney murine leukemia virus
   5404..5444    +  CDS            rop (fragment): Rop protein, which maintains plasmids at low copy number; rop
   5546..5584    +  misc_feature   bom (fragment): basis of mobility region from pBR322
   5601..5930    +  promoter       SV40 promoter: SV40 enhancer and early promoter
   5936..6037    +  misc_feature   bom (fragment): basis of mobility region from pBR322
   6223..6811    -  rep_origin     ori: high-copy-number ColE1/pMB1/pBR322/pUC origin of replication
   6982..7842    -  CDS            AmpR: β-lactamase; bla; confers resistance to ampicillin, carbenicillin, and related antibiotics
   7843..7947    -  promoter       AmpR promoter: bla
   8133..323     +  enhancer       CMV enhancer (across the origin): human cytomegalovirus immediate early enhancer
