[The description below was written by a language model from this plasmid's Addgene catalogue record and pLannotate feature annotations shown in this document.]
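Description:
pTRE3G-rhesus macaque cGAS-HA is a gammaretroviral transfer plasmid built on Takara's pRetroX-TRE3G backbone, designed for doxycycline-dependent expression of rhesus macaque (Macaca mulatta) cGAS in mammalian cells after retroviral transduction. In bacteria it is maintained through a high-copy ColE1/pUC-type origin and selected with ampicillin via the β-lactamase gene. The sequenced record is about 8.2 kb, consistent with the roughly 6.6 kb backbone plus a 1.6 kb insert.

The viral genome is transcribed in packaging cells from a hybrid CMV enhancer/promoter fused to a truncated 5' LTR. This is followed by a Ψ packaging signal and a truncated, start-codon-less gag fragment, which together support encapsidation of the RNA. The 3' LTR carries a U3 deletion, so the integrated provirus is self-inactivating and LTR-driven transcription is minimised, which helps keep the internal inducible promoter tightly regulated. That promoter, TRE3GV (a third-generation Tet-responsive element adapted for viral vectors), drives the cGAS coding sequence, which is preceded by a Kozak sequence and carries a C-terminal HA epitope for detection. The automated annotation labels the open reading frame by homology to human CGAS and calls the tag a 3xHA fragment, but the catalogue identifies the insert as the macaque orthologue with an HA tag. Downstream, a mouse PGK promoter drives puromycin N-acetyltransferase for selection of transduced cells.

Induction requires the Tet-On 3G transactivator, which this plasmid does not encode and which must be supplied separately. The associated work compares species-specific self-DNA detection by mammalian cGAS enzymes.
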