Addgene plasmid #186865: pTRE3G-rhesus macaque cGAS-HA
Purpose: Doxycycline-dependent expression of rhesus macaque cGAS gene in mammalian cells by retroviral transduction
Depositing lab: Jonathan Kagan. Depositing organization: Boston Children's Hospital. Publication: Species-specific self-DNA detection mechanisms by mammalian cyclic GMP-AMP synthases. Mosallanejad K, Kennedy SN, Bahleda KM, Slavik KM, Zhou W, Govande AA, Hancks DC, Kranzusch PJ, Kagan JC. Sci Immunol. 2023 Jan 20;8(79):eabp9765. doi: 10.1126/sciimmunol.abp9765. Epub 2023 Jan 20. PubMed 36662885.
Backbone
  Vector backbone: pRetroX-TRE3G Vector
  Backbone manufacturer: Takara Bio
  Backbone size w/o insert (bp): 6600
  Vector type: Retroviral
  Selectable markers: Puromycin
Growth in bacteria
  Bacterial resistance: Ampicillin, 100 μg/mL
  Growth temperature: 37°C
  Growth strain: NEB Stable
  Copy number: High Copy
Gene/Insert
  Gene/Insert name: Rhesus macaque cGAS with C-terminal HA tag (alt name: cGAS)
  Species: Macaca mulatta
  Insert size (bp): 1602
  Entrez Gene: CGAS (a.k.a. MB21D1)
  Promoter: TRE3G
  Tag / fusion protein: HA (C terminal on insert)
  Cloning method: Ligation Independent Cloning
  Sequencing primers: 5′ pCEP_Fw (agagctcgtttagtgaaccg); 3′ MSCV_Rv (cagcggggctgctaaagcgcatgc)
Terms and licenses: Academic/Nonprofit Terms; Industry Terms: Not Available to Industry
Depositor comments: Contains Kozak sequence (gccacc) before start codon. Please visit https://www.biorxiv.org/content/10.1101/2022.03.09.483681v2 for bioRxiv preprint.
How to cite: pTRE3G-rhesus macaque cGAS-HA was a gift from Jonathan Kagan (Addgene plasmid # 186865 ; http://n2t.net/addgene:186865 ; RRID:Addgene_186865)
